>Addgene plasmid #199441 | pHR-iCasp9 | addgene full sequence | sequence record 392401 | Addgene NGS Result
CGATACCGTCGACCTCGAGGGAATTAATTCGAGCTCGGTACCTTTAAGACCAATGACTTACAAGGCAGCT
GTAGATCTTAGCCACTTTTTAAAAGAAAAGGGGGGACTGGAAGGGCTAATTCACTCCCAACGAAGACAAG
ATCTGCTTTTTGCTTGTACTGGGTCTCTCTGGTTAGACCAGATCTGAGCCTGGGAGCTCTCTGGCTAACT
AGGGAACCCACTGCTTAAGCCTCAATAAAGCTTGCCTTGAGTGCTTCAAGTAGTGTGTGCCCGTCTGTTG
TGTGACTCTGGTAACTAGAGATCCCTCAGACCCTTTTAGTCAGTGTGGAAAATCTCTAGCAGCATCTAGA
ATTAATTCCGTGTATTCTATAGTGTCACCTAAATCGTATGTGTATGATACATAAGGTTATGTATTAATTG
TAGCCGCGTTCTAACGACAATATGTACAAGCCTAATTGTGTAGCATCTGGCTTACTGAAGCAGACCCTAT
CATCTCTCTCGTAAACTGCCGTCAGAGTCGGTTTGGTTGGACGAACCTTCTGAGTTTCTGGTAACGCCGT
CCCGCACCCGGAAATGGTCAGCGAACCAATCAGCAGGGTCATCGCTAGCCAGATCCTCTACGCCGGACGC
ATCGTGGCCGGCATCACCGGCGCCACAGGTGCGGTTGCTGGCGCCTATATCGCCGACATCACCGATGGGG
AAGATCGGGCTCGCCACTTCGGGCTCATGAGCGCTTGTTTCGGCGTGGGTATGGTGGCAGGCCCCGTGGC
CGGGGGACTGTTGGGCGCCATCTCCTTGCATGCACCATTCCTTGCGGCGGCGGTGCTCAACGGCCTCAAC
CTACTACTGGGCTGCTTCCTAATGCAGGAGTCGCATAAGGGAGAGCGTCGAATGGTGCACTCTCAGTACA
ATCTGCTCTGATGCCGCATAGTTAAGCCAGCCCCGACACCCGCCAACACCCGCTGACGCGCCCTGACGGG
CTTGTCTGCTCCCGGCATCCGCTTACAGACAAGCTGTGACCGTCTCCGGGAGCTGCATGTGTCAGAGGTT
TTCACCGTCATCACCGAAACGCGCGAGACGAAAGGGCCTCGTGATACGCCTATTTTTATAGGTTAATGTC
ATGATAATAATGGTTTCTTAGACGTCAGGTGGCACTTTTCGGGGAAATGTGCGCGGAACCCCTATTTGTT
TATTTTTCTAAATACATTCAAATATGTATCCGCTCATGAGACAATAACCCTGATAAATGCTTCAATAATA
TTGAAAAAGGAAGAGTATGAGTATTCAACATTTCCGTGTCGCCCTTATTCCCTTTTTTGCGGCATTTTGC
CTTCCTGTTTTTGCTCACCCAGAAACGCTGGTGAAAGTAAAAGATGCTGAAGATCAGTTGGGTGCACGAG
TGGGTTACATCGAACTGGATCTCAACAGCGGTAAGATCCTTGAGAGTTTTCGCCCCGAAGAACGTTTTCC
AATGATGAGCACTTTTAAAGTTCTGCTATGTGGCGCGGTATTATCCCGTATTGACGCCGGGCAAGAGCAA
CTCGGTCGCCGCATACACTATTCTCAGAATGACTTGGTTGAGTACTCACCAGTCACAGAAAAGCATCTTA
CGGATGGCATGACAGTAAGAGAATTATGCAGTGCTGCCATAACCATGAGTGATAACACTGCGGCCAACTT
ACTTCTGACAACGATCGGAGGACCGAAGGAGCTAACCGCTTTTTTGCACAACATGGGGGATCATGTAACT
CGCCTTGATCGTTGGGAACCGGAGCTGAATGAAGCCATACCAAACGACGAGCGTGACACCACGATGCCTG
TAGCAATGGCAACAACGTTGCGCAAACTATTAACTGGCGAACTACTTACTCTAGCTTCCCGGCAACAATT
AATAGACTGGATGGAGGCGGATAAAGTTGCAGGACCACTTCTGCGCTCGGCCCTTCCGGCTGGCTGGTTT
ATTGCTGATAAATCTGGAGCCGGTGAGCGTGGGTCTCGCGGTATCATTGCAGCACTGGGGCCAGATGGTA
AGCCCTCCCGTATCGTAGTTATCTACACGACGGGGAGTCAGGCAACTATGGATGAACGAAATAGACAGAT
CGCTGAGATAGGTGCCTCACTGATTAAGCATTGGTAACTGTCAGACCAAGTTTACTCATATATACTTTAG
ATTGATTTAAAACTTCATTTTTAATTTAAAAGGATCTAGGTGAAGATCCTTTTTGATAATCTCATGACCA
AAATCCCTTAACGTGAGTTTTCGTTCCACTGAGCGTCAGACCCCGTAGAAAAGATCAAAGGATCTTCTTG
AGATCCTTTTTTTCTGCGCGTAATCTGCTGCTTGCAAACAAAAAAACCACCGCTACCAGCGGTGGTTTGT
TTGCCGGATCAAGAGCTACCAACTCTTTTTCCGAAGGTAACTGGCTTCAGCAGAGCGCAGATACCAAATA
CTGTTCTTCTAGTGTAGCCGTAGTTAGGCCACCACTTCAAGAACTCTGTAGCACCGCCTACATACCTCGC
TCTGCTAATCCTGTTACCAGTGGCTGCTGCCAGTGGCGATAAGTCGTGTCTTACCGGGTTGGACTCAAGA
CGATAGTTACCGGATAAGGCGCAGCGGTCGGGCTGAACGGGGGGTTCGTGCACACAGCCCAGCTTGGAGC
GAACGACCTACACCGAACTGAGATACCTACAGCGTGAGCTATGAGAAAGCGCCACGCTTCCCGAAGGGAG
AAAGGCGGACAGGTATCCGGTAAGCGGCAGGGTCGGAACAGGAGAGCGCACGAGGGAGCTTCCAGGGGGA
AACGCCTGGTATCTTTATAGTCCTGTCGGGTTTCGCCACCTCTGACTTGAGCGTCGATTTTTGTGATGCT
CGTCAGGGGGGCGGAGCCTATGGAAAAACGCCAGCAACGCGGCCTTTTTACGGTTCCTGGCCTTTTGCTG
GCCTTTTGCTCACATGTTCTTTCCTGCGTTATCCCCTGATTCTGTGGATAACCGTATTACCGCCTTTGAG
TGAGCTGATACCGCTCGCCGCAGCCGAACGACCGAGCGCAGCGAGTCAGTGAGCGAGGAAGCGGAAGAGC
GCCCAATACGCAAACCGCCTCTCCCCGCGCGTTGGCCGATTCATTAATGCAGCTGTGGAATGTGTGTCAG
TTAGGGTGTGGAAAGTCCCCAGGCTCCCCAGCAGGCAGAAGTATGCAAAGCATGCATCTCAATTAGTCAG
CAACCAGGTGTGGAAAGTCCCCAGGCTCCCCAGCAGGCAGAAGTATGCAAAGCATGCATCTCAATTAGTC
AGCAACCATAGTCCCGCCCCTAACTCCGCCCATCCCGCCCCTAACTCCGCCCAGTTCCGCCCATTCTCCG
CCCCATGGCTGACTAATTTTTTTTATTTATGCAGAGGCCGAGGCCGCCTCGGCCTCTGAGCTATTCCAGA
AGTAGTGAGGAGGCTTTTTTGGAGGCCTAGGCTTTTGCAAAAAGCTTGGACACAAGACAGGCTTGCGAGA
TATGTTTGAGAATACCACTTTATCCCGCGTCAGGGAGAGGCAGTGCGTAAAAAGACGCGGACTCATGTGA
AATACTGGTTTTTAGTGCGCCAGATCTCTATAATCTCGCGCAACCTATTTTCCCCTCGAACACTTTTTAA
GCCGTAGATAAACAGGCTGGGACACTTCACATGAGCGAAAAATACATCGTCACCTGGGACATGTTGCAGA
TCCATGCACGTAAACTCGCAAGCCGACTGATGCCTTCTGAACAATGGAAAGGCATTATTGCCGTAAGCCG
TGGCGGTCTGTACCGGGTGCGTTACTGGCGCGTGAACTGGGTATTCGTCATGTCGATACCGTTTGTATTT
CCAGCTACGATCACGACAACCAGCGCGAGCTTAAAGTGCTGAAACGCGCAGAAGGCGATGGCGAAGGCTT
CATCGTTATTGATGACCTGGTGGATACCGGTGGTACTGCGGTTGCGATTCGTGAAATGTATCCAAAAGCG
CACTTTGTCACCATCTTCGCAAAACCGGCTGGTCGTCCGCTGGTTGATGACTATGTTGTTGATATCCCGC
AAGATACCTGGATTGAACAGCCGTGGGATATGGGCGTCGTATTCGTCCCGCCAATCTCCGGTCGCTAATC
TTTTCAACGCCTGGCACTGCCGGGCGTTGTTCTTTTTAACTTCAGGCGGGTTACAATAGTTTCCAGTAAG
TATTCTGGAGGCTGCATCCATGACACAGGCAAACCTGAGCGAAACCCTGTTCAAACCCCGCTTTAAACAT
CCTGAAACCTCGACGCTAGTCCGCCGCTTTAATCACGGCGCACAACCGCCTGTGCAGTCGGCCCTTGATG
GTAAAACCATCCCTCACTGGTATCGCATGATTAACCGTCTGATGTGGATCTGGCGCGGCATTGACCCACG
CGAAATCCTCGACGTCCAGGCACGTATTGTGATGAGCGATGCCGAACGTACCGACGATGATTTATACGAT
ACGGTGATTGGCTACCGTGGCGGCAACTGGATTTATGAGTGGGCCCCGGATCTTTGTGAAGGAACCTTAC
TTCTGTGGTGTGACATAATTGGACAAACTACCTACAGAGATTTAAAGCTCTAAGGTAAATATAAAATTTT
TAAGTGTATAATGTGTTAAACTACTGATTCTAATTGTTTGTGTATTTTAGATTCCAACCTATGGAACTGA
TGAATGGGAGCAGTGGTGGAATGCCTTTAATGAGGAAAACCTGTTTTGCTCAGAAGAAATGCCATCTAGT
GATGATGAGGCTACTGCTGACTCTCAACATTCTACTCCTCCAAAAAAGAAGAGAAAGGTAGAAGACCCCA
AGGACTTTCCTTCAGAATTGCTAAGTTTTTTGAGTCATGCTGTGTTTAGTAATAGAACTCTTGCTTGCTT
TGCTATTTACACCACAAAGGAAAAAGCTGCACTGCTATACAAGAAAATTATGGAAAAATATTCTGTAACC
TTTATAAGTAGGCATAACAGTTATAATCATAACATACTGTTTTTTCTTACTCCACACAGGCATAGAGTGT
CTGCTATTAATAACTATGCTCAAAAATTGTGTACCTTTAGCTTTTTAATTTGTAAAGGGGTTAATAAGGA
ATATTTGATGTATAGTGCCTTGACTAGAGATCATAATCAGCCATACCACATTTGTAGAGGTTTTACTTGC
TTTAAAAAACCTCCCACACCTCCCCCTGAACCTGAAACATAAAATGAATGCAATTGTTGTTGTTAACTTG
TTTATTGCAGCTTATAATGGTTACAAATAAAGCAATAGCATCACAAATTTCACAAATAAAGCATTTTTTT
CACTGCATTCTAGTTGTGGTTTGTCCAAACTCATCAATGTATCTTATCATGTCTGGATCAACTGGATAAC
TCAAGCTAACCAAAATCATCCCAAACTTCCCACCCCATACCCTATTACCACTGCCAATTACCTGTGGTTT
CATTTACTCTAAACCTGTGATTCCTCTGAATTATTTTCATTTTAAAGAAATTGTATTTGTTAAATATGTA
CTACAAACTTAGTAGTTGGAAGGGCTAATTCACTCCCAAAGAAGACAAGATATCCTTGATCTGTGGATCT
ACCACACACAAGGCTACTTCCCTGATTAGCAGAACTACACACCAGGGCCAGGGGTCAGATATCCACTGAC
CTTTGGATGGTGCTACAAGCTAGTACCAGTTGAGCCAGATAAGGTAGAAGAGGCCAATAAAGGAGAGAAC
ACCAGCTTGTTACACCCTGTGAGCCTGCATGGGATGGATGACCCGGAGAGAGAAGTGTTAGAGTGGAGGT
TTGACAGCCGCCTAGCATTTCATCACGTGGCCCGAGAGCTGCATCCGGAGTACTTCAAGAACTGCTGATA
TCGAGCTTGCTACAAGGGACTTTCCGCTGGGGACTTTCCAGGGAGGCGTGGCCTGGGCGGGACTGGGGAG
TGGCGAGCCCTCAGATCCTGCATATAAGCAGCTGCTTTTTGCCTGTACTGGGTCTCTCTGGTTAGACCAG
ATCTGAGCCTGGGAGCTCTCTGGCTAACTAGGGAACCCACTGCTTAAGCCTCAATAAAGCTTGCCTTGAG
TGCTTCAAGTAGTGTGTGCCCGTCTGTTGTGTGACTCTGGTAACTAGAGATCCCTCAGACCCTTTTAGTC
AGTGTGGAAAATCTCTAGCAGTGGCGCCCGAACAGGGACTTGAAAGCGAAAGGGAAACCAGAGGAGCTCT
CTCGACGCAGGACTCGGCTTGCTGAAGCGCGCACGGCAAGAGGCGAGGGGCGGCGACTGGTGAGTACGCC
AAAAATTTTGACTAGCGGAGGCTAGAAGGAGAGAGATGGGTGCGAGAGCGTCAGTATTAAGCGGGGGAGA
ATTAGATCGCGATGGGAAAAAATTCGGTTAAGGCCAGGGGGAAAGAAAAAATATAAATTAAAACATATAG
TATGGGCAAGCAGGGAGCTAGAACGATTCGCAGTTAATCCTGGCCTGTTAGAAACATCAGAAGGCTGTAG
ACAAATACTGGGACAGCTACAACCATCCCTTCAGACAGGATCAGAAGAACTTAGATCATTATATAATACA
GTAGCAACCCTCTATTGTGTGCATCAAAGGATAGAGATAAAAGACACCAAGGAAGCTTTAGACAAGATAG
AGGAAGAGCAAAACAAAAGTAAGACCACCGCACAGCAAGCGGCCGGCCGCTGATCTTCAGACCTGGAGGA
GGAGATATGAGGGACAATTGGAGAAGTGAATTATATAAATATAAAGTAGTAAAAATTGAACCATTAGGAG
TAGCACCCACCAAGGCAAAGAGAAGAGTGGTGCAGAGAGAAAAAAGAGCAGTGGGAATAGGAGCTTTGTT
CCTTGGGTTCTTGGGAGCAGCAGGAAGCACTATGGGCGCAGCGTCAATGACGCTGACGGTACAGGCCAGA
CAATTATTGTCTGGTATAGTGCAGCAGCAGAACAATTTGCTGAGGGCTATTGAGGCGCAACAGCATCTGT
TGCAACTCACAGTCTGGGGCATCAAGCAGCTCCAGGCAAGAATCCTGGCTGTGGAAAGATACCTAAAGGA
TCAACAGCTCCTGGGGATTTGGGGTTGCTCTGGAAAACTCATTTGCACCACTGCTGTGCCTTGGAATGCT
AGTTGGAGTAATAAATCTCTGGAACAGATTTGGAATCACACGACCTGGATGGAGTGGGACAGAGAAATTA
ACAATTACACAAGCTTAATACACTCCTTAATTGAAGAATCGCAAAACCAGCAAGAAAAGAATGAACAAGA
ATTATTGGAATTAGATAAATGGGCAAGTTTGTGGAATTGGTTTAACATAACAAATTGGCTGTGGTATATA
AAATTATTCATAATGATAGTAGGAGGCTTGGTAGGTTTAAGAATAGTTTTTGCTGTACTTTCTATAGTGA
ATAGAGTTAGGCAGGGATATTCACCATTATCGTTTCAGACCCACCTCCCAACCCCGAGGGGACCCGACAG
GCCCGAAGGAATAGAAGAAGAAGGTGGAGAGAGAGACAGAGACAGATCCATTCGATTAGTGAACGGATCT
CGACGGTATCGCCAAATGGCAGTATTCATCCACAATTTTAAAAGAAAAGGGGGGATTGGGGGGTACAGTG
CAGGGGAAAGAATAGTAGACATAATAGCAACAGACATACAAACTAAAGAATTACAAAAACAAATTACAAA
AATTCAAAATTTTCGGGTTTATTACAGGGACAGCAGAGATCCAGTTTGGATCGATAAGCTTGATATCGAA
TTCCTGCAGCCCCGATAAAATAAAAGATTTTATTTAGTCTCCAGAAAAAGGGGGGAATGAAAGACCCCAC
CTGTAGGTTTGGCAAGCTAGCTGCAGTAACGCCATTTTGCAAGGCATGGAAAAATACCAAACCAAGAATA
GAGAAGTTCAGATCAAGGGCGGGTACATGAAAATAGCTAACGTTGGGCCAAACAGGATATCTGCGGTGAG
CAGTTTCGGCCCCGGCCCGGGGCCAAGAACAGATGGTCACCGCAGTTTCGGCCCCGGCCCGAGGCCAAGA
ACAGATGGTCCCCAGATATGGCCCAACCCTCAGCAGTTTCTTAAGACCCATCAGATGTTTCCAGGCTCCC
CCAAGGACCTGAAATGACCCTGCGCCTTATTTGAATTAACCAATCAGCCTGCTTCTCGCTTCTGTTCGCG
CGCTTCTGCTTCCCGAGCTCTATAAAAGAGCTCACAACCCCTCACTCGGCGCGCCAGTCCTCCGACAGAC
TGAGTCGCCCGGGGGGGATCTGGAGCTCTCGAGAATTCTCACGCGTGCATGGCTTCTAGAGGAGTGCAGG
TGGAGACTATCTCCCCAGGAGACGGGCGCACCTTCCCCAAGCGCGGCCAGACCTGCGTGGTGCACTACAC
CGGGATGCTTGAAGATGGAAAGAAAGTTGATTCCTCCCGGGACAGAAACAAGCCCTTTAAGTTTATGCTA
GGCAAGCAGGAGGTGATCCGAGGCTGGGAAGAAGGGGTTGCCCAGATGAGTGTGGGTCAGAGAGCCAAAC
TGACTATATCTCCAGATTATGCCTATGGTGCCACTGGGCACCCAGGCATCATCCCACCACATGCCACTCT
CGTCTTCGATGTGGAGCTTCTAAAACTGGAAACTAGAAGGCCGCCGCCGAGGATGGACGAAGCGGATCGG
CGGCTCCTGCGGCGGTGCCGGCTGCGGCTGGTGGAAGAGCTGCAGGTGGACCAGCTCTGGGACGCCCTGC
TGAGCCGCGAGCTGTTCAGGCCCCATATGATCGAGGACATCCAGCGGGCAGGCTCTGGATCTCGGCGGGA
TCAGGCCAGGCAGCTGATCATAGATCTGGAGACTCGAGGGAGTCAGGCTCTTCCTTTGTTCATCTCCTGC
TTAGAGGACACAGGCCAGGACATGCTGGCTTCGTTTCTGCGAACTAACAGGCAAGCAGCAAAGTTGTCGA
AGCCAACCCTAGAAAACCTTACCCCAGTGGTGCTCAGACCAGAGATTCGCAAACCAGAGGTTCTCAGACC
GGAAACACCCAGACCAGTGGACATTGGTTCTGGAGGATTTGGTGATGTCGGTGCTCTTGAGAGTTTGAGG
GGAAATGCAGATTTGGCTTACATCCTGAGCATGGAGCCCTGTGGCCACTGCCTCATTATCAACAATGTGA
ACTTCTGCCGTGAGTCCGGGCTCCGCACCCGCACTGGCTCCAACATCGACTGTGAGAAGTTGCGGCGTCG
CTTCTCCTCGCTGCATTTCATGGTGGAGGTGAAGGGCGACCTGACTGCCAAGAAAATGGTGCTGGCTTTG
CTGGAGCTGGCGCAGCAGGACCACGGTGCTCTGGACTGCTGCGTGGTGGTCATTCTCTCTCACGGCTGTC
AGGCCAGCCACCTGCAGTTCCCAGGGGCTGTCTACGGCACAGATGGATGCCCTGTGTCGGTCGAGAAGAT
TGTGAACATCTTCAATGGGACCAGCTGCCCCAGCCTGGGAGGGAAGCCCAAGCTCTTTTTCATCCAGGCC
TGTGGTGGGGAGCAGAAAGACCATGGGTTTGAGGTGGCCTCCACTTCCCCTGAAGACGAGTCCCCTGGCA
GTAACCCCGAGCCAGATGCCACCCCGTTCCAGGAAGGTTTGAGGACCTTCGACCAGCTGGACGCCATATC
TAGTTTGCCCACACCCAGTGACATCTTTGTGTCCTACTCTACTTTCCCAGGTTTTGTTTCCTGGAGGGAC
CCCAAGAGTGGCTCCTGGTACGTTGAGACCCTGGACGACATCTTTGAGCAGTGGGCTCACTCTGAAGACC
TGCAGTCCCTCCTGCTTAGGGTCGCTAATGCTGTTTCGGTGAAAGGGATTTATAAACAGATGCCTGGTTG
CTTTAATTTCCTCCGGAAAAAACTTTTCTTTAAAACATCAGCGCGGGATCCACCGGTCGCCACCATGGTG
AGCAAGGGCGAGGAGGATAACATGGCCATCATCAAGGAGTTCATGCGCTTCAAGGTGCACATGGAGGGCT
CCGTGAACGGCCACGAGTTCGAGATCGAGGGCGAGGGCGAGGGCCGCCCCTACGAGGGCACCCAGACCGC
CAAGCTGAAGGTGACCAAGGGTGGCCCCCTGCCCTTCGCCTGGGACATCCTGTCCCCTCAGTTCATGTAC
GGCTCCAAGGCCTACGTGAAGCACCCCGCCGACATCCCCGACTACTTGAAGCTGTCCTTCCCCGAGGGCT
TCAAGTGGGAGCGCGTGATGAACTTCGAGGACGGCGGCGTGGTGACCGTGACCCAGGACTCCTCCCTGCA
GGACGGCGAGTTCATCTACAAGGTGAAGCTGCGCGGCACCAACTTCCCCTCCGACGGCCCCGTAATGCAG
AAGAAGACCATGGGCTGGGAGGCCTCCTCCGAGCGGATGTACCCCGAGGACGGCGCCCTGAAGGGCGAGA
TCAAGCAGAGGCTGAAGCTGAAGGACGGCGGCCACTACGACGCTGAGGTCAAGACCACCTACAAGGCCAA
GAAGCCCGTGCAGCTGCCCGGCGCCTACAACGTCAACATCAAGTTGGACATCACCTCCCACAACGAGGAC
TACACCATCGTGGAACAGTACGAACGCGCCGAGGGCCGCCACTCCACCGGCGGCATGGACGAGCTGTACA
AGTAAAGCGGCCGCGACTCTAGAGTCGACCTGCAGGCATGCAAGCTTGATATCAAGCTTATCGATAATCA
ACCTCTGGATTACAAAATTTGTGAAAGATTGACTGGTATTCTTAACTATGTTGCTCCTTTTACGCTATGT
GGATACGCTGCTTTAATGCCTTTGTATCATGCTATTGCTTCCCGTATGGCTTTCATTTTCTCCTCCTTGT
ATAAATCCTGGTTGCTGTCTCTTTATGAGGAGTTGTGGCCCGTTGTCAGGCAACGTGGCGTGGTGTGCAC
TGTGTTTGCTGACGCAACCCCCACTGGTTGGGGCATTGCCACCACCTGTCAGCTCCTTTCCGGGACTTTC
GCTTTCCCCCTCCCTATTGCCACGGCGGAACTCATCGCCGCCTGCCTTGCCCGCTGCTGGACAGGGGCTC
GGCTGTTGGGCACTGACAATTCCGTGGTGTTGTCGGGGAAATCATCGTCCTTTCCTTGGCTGCTCGCCTG
TGTTGCCACCTGGATTCTGCGCGGGACGTCCTTCTGCTACGTCCCTTCGGCCCTCAATCCAGCGGACCTT
CCTTCCCGCGGCCTGCTGCCGGCTCTGCGGCCTCTTCCGCGTCTTCGCCTTCGCCCTCAGACGAGTCGGA
TCTCCCTTTGGGCCGCCTCCCCGCAT
Features (pLannotate 1.2.2; 35 found; start..end, strand, type, name):
     38..106     +  CDS            nef (fragment): NEF_HV1Z2 - Experimental evidence at protein level: Swiss-Prot protein existence level 1. Extracellular Nef protein targets CD4(+) T-lymphocytes for apoptosis by interacting with CXCR4 surface receptors. From Human immunodeficiency virus type 1 group M subtype D (isolate Z2/CDC-Z34) (HIV-1).
    108..341     +  LTR            3' LTR (ΔU3): self-inactivating 3' long terminal repeat (LTR) from HIV-1
    366..384     -  promoter       SP6 promoter: promoter for bacteriophage SP6 RNA polymerase
    612..891     +  CDS            TcR (fragment): tetracycline efflux protein; tet; confers resistance to tetracycline
    892..940     -  misc_feature   bom (fragment): basis of mobility region from pBR322
   1042..1077    -  CDS            rop (fragment): Rop protein, which maintains plasmids at low copy number; rop
   1172..1276    +  promoter       AmpR promoter: bla
   1277..2137    +  CDS            AmpR: β-lactamase; bla; confers resistance to ampicillin, carbenicillin, and related antibiotics
   2308..2896    +  rep_origin     ori: high-copy-number ColE1/pMB1/pBR322/pUC origin of replication
   3079..3135    +  CDS            lacI (fragment): lac repressor; lacI; The lac repressor binds to the lac operator to inhibit transcription in E. coli. This inhibition can be relieved by adding lactose or isopropyl-β-D-thiogalactopyranoside (IPTG).
   3142..3471    +  promoter       SV40 promoter: SV40 enhancer and early promoter
   3671..3790    +  CDS            gpt (fragment): XGPT_ECOLI - Also known as gpp, gxu. Experimental evidence at protein level: Swiss-Prot protein existence level 1. Purine salvage pathway enzyme that catalyzes the transfer of the ribosyl-5-phosphate group from 5-phospho-alpha-D-ribose 1- diphosphate (PRPP) to the N9 position of the 6-oxopurines guanine and xanthine to form the corresponding ribonucleotides GMP (guanosine 5'- monophosphate) and XMP (xanthosine 5'-monophosphate), with the release of PPi. To a lesser extent, also acts on hypoxanthine (PubMed:9100006, PubMed:3886014). Does not ribophosphorylate adenine (PubMed:3886014). From Esch
   3790..4125    +  CDS            gpt (fragment): XGPT_ECOLI - Also known as gpp, gxu. Experimental evidence at protein level: Swiss-Prot protein existence level 1. Purine salvage pathway enzyme that catalyzes the transfer of the ribosyl-5-phosphate group from 5-phospho-alpha-D-ribose 1- diphosphate (PRPP) to the N9 position of the 6-oxopurines guanine and xanthine to form the corresponding ribonucleotides GMP (guanosine 5'- monophosphate) and XMP (xanthosine 5'-monophosphate), with the release of PPi. To a lesser extent, also acts on hypoxanthine (PubMed:9100006, PubMed:3886014). Does not ribophosphorylate adenine (PubMed:3886014). From Esch
   4220..4525    +  CDS            frsA (fragment): FRSA_ECOLI - Also known as yafA. Experimental evidence at protein level: Swiss-Prot protein existence level 1. Catalyzes the hydrolysis of esters (PubMed:15808744). Displays esterase activity toward pNP-butyrate (PubMed:15808744). May stimulate mixed-acid fermentation by acting as a fermentation/respiration switch that down-regulates respiration and up- regulates fermentation rates (PubMed:15169777). From Escherichia coli (strain K12).
   4529..4603    +  CDS            small t antigen (fragment): SV40 (simian virus 40) small t antigen
   4605..4670    +  intron         small t intron: SV40 (simian virus 40) small t antigen intron
   4800..4820    +  CDS            SV40 NLS: nuclear localization signal of SV40 (simian virus 40) large T antigen
   5139..5222    +  CDS            large T antigen (fragment): large T antigen from SV40 (simian virus 40)
   5245..5379    +  polyA_signal   SV40 poly(A) signal: SV40 polyadenylation signal
   5546..5875    +  CDS            nef (fragment): NEF_HV1BR - Experimental evidence at protein level: Swiss-Prot protein existence level 1. Extracellular Nef protein targets CD4(+) T-lymphocytes for apoptosis by interacting with CXCR4 surface receptors (PubMed:14990729). From Human immunodeficiency virus type 1 group M subtype B (isolate BRU/LAI) (HIV-1).
   5923..6180    +  LTR            5' LTR (truncated): truncated 5' long terminal repeat (LTR) from HIV-1
   6227..6352    +  misc_feature   HIV-1 Ψ: packaging signal of human immunodeficiency virus type 1
   6336..6674    +  CDS            HIV-1 gag (fragment): gag protein from human immunodeficiency virus 1; gag
   6849..7082    +  misc_feature   RRE: The Rev response element (RRE) of HIV-1 allows for Rev-dependent mRNA export from the nucleus to the cytoplasm.
   7459..7559    +  CDS            Rev (fragment): human immunodeficiency virus 1 (HIV-1) Rev protein; rev; enhances nuclear export of unspliced and incompletely spliced viral mRNAs
   7596..7713    +  misc_feature   cPPT/CTS: central polypurine tract and central termination sequence of HIV-1
   7750..7782    -  misc_feature   MCS (fragment): pBluescript multiple cloning site
   7866..8273    +  promoter       SFFV promoter: spleen focus-forming virus long terminal repeat (LTR) promoter
   8321..8641    +  CDS            DmrB: F36V mutant of FK506-binding protein FKBP12 binds synthetic ligands that do not bind wild-type FKBP
   8663..9910    +  CDS            CASP9: CASP9_HUMAN - Also known as MCH6. Experimental evidence at protein level: Swiss-Prot protein existence level 1. Isoform 2 lacks activity is an dominant-negative inhibitor of caspase-9. From Homo sapiens (Human).
   9935..10642   +  CDS            mCherry: mCherry is a basic (constitutively fluorescent) red fluorescent protein published in 2004, derived from Discosoma sp.. It is reported to be a very rapidly-maturing monomer with low acid sensitivity.
  10657..10687   +  misc_feature   MCS (fragment): pUC18/19 multiple cloning site
  10688..10706   +  misc_feature   MCS (fragment): pBluescript multiple cloning site
  10706..11294   +  misc_feature   WPRE: woodchuck hepatitis virus posttranscriptional regulatory element
  11295..21      +  misc_feature   MCS (fragment) (across the origin): pBluescript multiple cloning site
