[The description below was written by a language model from this plasmid's Addgene catalogue record and pLannotate feature annotations shown in this document.]
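Description:
pHR-iCasp9 is a lentiviral transfer plasmid built on the pHR-mCherry backbone for expressing a chemically inducible human Caspase-9 in mammalian cells. It is propagated in E. coli through a high-copy ColE1/pUC-type origin and selected with ampicillin via the β-lactamase gene. The catalogue lists a total size of about 11.2 kb, close to the 11,296 nt of the sequenced record. The viral portion carries a truncated HIV-1 5′ LTR, the Ψ packaging signal with a gag fragment, the Rev response element, the cPPT/CTS and a self-inactivating ΔU3 3′ LTR. The RNA genome can therefore be packaged when helper functions are supplied in trans, and it integrates without retaining LTR promoter activity. The backbone also contains remnants of older vectors, including an SV40 promoter followed by gpt fragments, SV40 small t/large T fragments and an SV40 poly(A) signal, plus partial TcR, rop and bom sequences.

The payload is a single fusion reading frame driven by the spleen focus-forming virus (SFFV) LTR promoter. DmrB, the F36V mutant of FKBP12, sits at the N-terminus, followed by CASP9 and then mCherry, with a WPRE downstream to enhance transcript expression. DmrB binds synthetic dimerizer ligands that do not bind wild-type FKBP, so adding ligand should bring the Caspase-9 moieties together and trigger apoptosis. The mCherry fusion reports expression level in individual cells and is the only marker listed for transduced mammalian cells, as there is no drug selection. The depositor notes an S113R substitution in the fusion insert that is not known to affect function. The associated work used the construct to study cell-to-cell variability in inducible Caspase-9-mediated cell death.
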