Addgene plasmid #199441: pHR-iCasp9
Purpose: Express inducible Caspase9 in mammalian cells
Depositing lab: Chao Tang. Depositing organization: Peking University. Publication: Cell-to-cell variability in inducible Caspase9-mediated cell death. Yuan Y, Ren H, Li Y, Qin S, Yang X, Tang C. Cell Death Dis. 2022 Jan 10;13(1):34. doi: 10.1038/s41419-021-04468-z. PubMed 35013114.
Backbone
  Vector backbone: pHR-mCherry
  Backbone size w/o insert (bp): 9976
  Total vector size (bp): 11242
  Vector type: Mammalian Expression, Bacterial Expression, Lentiviral
  Selectable markers: mCherry Fluorescence
Growth in bacteria
  Bacterial resistance: Ampicillin, 100 μg/mL
  Growth temperature: 37°C
  Growth strain: NEB Stable
  Copy number: Unknown
Gene/Insert
  Gene/Insert name: inducible Caspase9
  Species: H. sapiens (human)
  Entrez Gene: CASP9 (a.k.a. APAF-3, APAF3, ICE-LAP6, MCH6, PPP1R56)
  Tag / fusion protein: mCherry; DmrB (N terminal on insert)
  Cloning method: Restriction Enzyme; 5′ cloning site SpeI (unknown if destroyed); 3′ cloning site BamHI (unknown if destroyed)
  Sequencing primers: 5′ ATGGCTTCTAGAGGAGTGCA; 3′ CGCGGATCCCGCTGATGTTTTAAAGAAAA
Terms and licenses: Academic/Nonprofit Terms; Industry Terms: Not Available to Industry
Depositor comments: Please note: Plasmid contains a S113R mutation in the DmrB-iCasp9-mCherry insert. This mutation is not known to affect plasmid function.
How to cite: pHR-iCasp9 was a gift from Chao Tang (Addgene plasmid # 199441 ; http://n2t.net/addgene:199441 ; RRID:Addgene_199441)
